>Addgene plasmid #241333 | Syn-FRT-MCSrev-WPRE-SV40 - GCH12.1 | addgene full sequence | sequence record 479188 | Addgene NGS Result
TTGAGATCCTTTTTTTCTGCGCGTAATCTGCTGCTTGCAAACAAAAAAACCACCGCTACCAGCGGTGGTT
TGTTTGCCGGATCAAGAGCTACCAACTCTTTTTCCGAAGGTAACTGGCTTCAGCAGAGCGCAGATACCAA
ATACTGTTCTTCTAGTGTAGCCGTAGTTAGGCCACCACTTCAAGAACTCTGTAGCACCGCCTACATACCT
CGCTCTGCTAATCCTGTTACCAGTGGCTGCTGCCAGTGGCGATAAGTCGTGTCTTACCGGGTTGGACTCA
AGACGATAGTTACCGGATAAGGCGCAGCGGTCGGGCTGAACGGGGGGTTCGTGCACACAGCCCAGCTTGG
AGCGAACGACCTACACCGAACTGAGATACCTACAGCGTGAGCTATGAGAAAGCGCCACGCTTCCCGAAGG
GAGAAAGGCGGACAGGTATCCGGTAAGCGGCAGGGTCGGAACAGGAGAGCGCACGAGGGAGCTTCCAGGG
GGAAACGCCTGGTATCTTTATAGTCCTGTCGGGTTTCGCCACCTCTGACTTGAGCGTCGATTTTTGTGAT
GCTCGTCAGGGGGGCGGAGCCTATGGAAAAACGCCAGCAACGCGGCCTTTTTACGGTTCCTGGCCTTTTG
CTGGCCTTTTGCTCACATGTTCTTTCCTGCGTTATCCCCTGATTCTGTGGATAACCGTATTACCGCCTTT
GAGTGAGCTGATACCGCTCGCCGCAGCCGAACGACCGAGCGCAGCGAGTCAGTGAGCGAGGAAGCGGAAG
AGCGCCCAATACGCAAACCGCCTCTCCCCGCGCGTTGGCCGATTCATTAATGCAGCTGGCACGACAGGTT
TCCCGACTGGAAAGCGGGCAGTGAGCGCAACGCAATTAATGTGAGTTAGCTCACTCATTAGGCACCCCAG
GCTTTACACTTTATGCTTCCGGCTCGTATGTTGTGTGGAATTGTGAGCGGATAACAATTTCACACAGGAA
ACAGCTATGACCATGATTACGAATTGCCTGCAGGCAGCTGCGCGCTCGCTCGCTCACTGAGGCCGCCCGG
GCAAAGCCCGGGCGTCGGGCGACCTTTGGTCGCCCGGCCTCAGTGAGCGAGCGAGCGCGCAGAGAGGGAG
TGGCCAACTCCATCACTAGGGGTTCCTATCGATGGCGCGCCTACCACATTTGTAGAGGTTTTACTTGCTT
TAAAAAACCTCCCACATCTCCCCCTGAACCTGAAACATAAAATGAATGCAATTGTTGTTGTTAACTTGTT
TATTGCAGCTTATAATGGTTACAAATAAAGCAATAGCATCACAAATTTCACAAATAAAGCATTTTTTTCA
CTGCATTCTAGTTGTGGTTTGTCCAAACTCATCAATGTATCTTATCATGTCTGTGTACAGCGGGGAGGCG
GCCCAAAGGGAGATCCGACTCGTCTGAGGGCGAAGGCGAAGACGCGGAAGAGGCCGCAGAGCCGGCAGCA
GGCCGCGGGAAGGAAGGTCCGCTGGATTGAGGGCCGAAGGGACGTAGCAGAAGGACGTCCCGCGCAGAAT
CCAGGTGGCAACACAGGCGAGCAGCCAAGGAAAGGACGATGATTTCCCCGACAACACCACGGAATTGTCA
GTGCCCAACAGCCGAGCCCCTGTCCAGCAGCGGGCAAGGCAGGCGGCGATGAGTTCCGCCGTGGCAATAG
GGAGGGGGAAAGCGAAAGTCCCGGAAAGGAGCTGACAGGTGGTGGCAATGCCCCAACCAGTGGGGGTTGC
GTCAGCAAACACAGTGCACACCACGCCACGTTGCCTGACAACGGGCCACAACTCCTCATAAAGAGACAGC
AACCAGGATTTATACAAGGAGGAGAAAATGAAAGCCATACGGGAAGCAATAGCATGATACAAAGGCATTA
AAGCAGCGTATCCACATAGCGTAAAAGGAGCAACATAGTTAAGAATACCAGTCAATCTTTCACAAATTTT
GTAATCCAGAGGTTGATTGCTAGCGAAGTTCCTATTCCGAAGTTCCTATTCTTCAAATAGTATAGGAACT
TCTTGGATCAAAATAGGAGCGATCGCAATGGAAGTTCCTATTCCGAAGTTCCTATTCTCTAGAAAGTATA
GGAACTTCGAGCTCCACCGCGGTGGCGGCCGCTCTAGAACTAGTGGATCCCCCGGGCTGCAGGAATTCGA
TATCAAGCTTATCGATACCGTCGACCTCGAGGGGGGGCCCGGTACCGAAGTTCCTATACTATTTGAAGAA
TAGGAACTTCGGAATAGGAACTTCAGAGCGCTTTGGCCGCTCCGGCCAAAGGGAAGTTCCTATACTTTCT
AGAGAATAGGAACTTCGGAATAGGAACTTCACCGGTCTGCGCTCTCAGGCACGACACGACTCCTCCGCTG
CCCACCGCAGACTGAGGCAGCGCTGAGTCGCCGGCGCCGCAGCGCAGATGGTCGCGCCCGTGCCCCCCTA
TCTCGCGCCTCGCGTGGTGCGGTCCGGCTGGGCCGGCGGCGGCGCGGACGCGACCAAGGTGGCCGGGAAG
GGGAGTTTGCGGGGGACCGGCGAGTGACGTCAGCGCGCCTTCAGTGCTGAGGCGGCGGTGGCGCGCGCCG
CCAGGCGGGGGCGAAGGCACTGTCCGCGGTGCTGAAGCTGGCAGTGCGCACGCGCCTCGCCGCATCCTGT
TTCCCCTCCCCCTCTCTGATAGGGGATGCGCAATTTGGGGAATGGGGGTTGGGTGCTTGTCCAGTGGGTC
GGGGTCGGTCGTCAGGTAGGCACCCCCACCCCGCCTCATCCTGGTCCTAAAACCCACTTGCACTCATACG
CAGGGCCCTCTGCAGAGATCTAGGAACCCCTAGTGATGGAGTTGGCCACTCCCTCTCTGCGCGCTCGCTC
GCTCACTGAGGCCGGGCGACCAAAGGTCGCCCGACGCCCGGGCTTTGCCCGGGCGGCCTCAGTGAGCGAG
CGAGCGCGCAGCTGCCTGCAGGCAGCTTGGCACTGGCCGTCGTTTTACAACGTCGTGACTGGGAAAACCC
TGGCGTTACCCAACTTAATCGCCTTGCAGCACATCCCCCTTTCGCCAGCTGGCGTAATAGCGAAGAGGCC
CGCACCGATCGCCCTTCCCAACAGTTGCGCAGCCTGAATGGCGAATGGCGCCTGATGCGGTATTTTCTCC
TTACGCATCTGTGCGGTATTTCACACCGCATA
[142 nt withheld, positions 3183-3324]
C
[141 nt withheld, positions 3326-3466]
CCTTTGACGTTGGAGTCCACGTTCTTT
[37 nt withheld, positions 3494-3530]
ACCCTATCTCGGGCTATTCTTTTGATTTATAAGGGATTTTGCCGATTTCGGCCTATTGGTTAAAAAATGA
GCTGATTTAACAAAAATTTAACGCGAATTTTAACAAAATATTAACGTTTACAATTTTATGGTGCACTCTC
AGTACAATCTGCTCTGATGCCGCATAGTTAAGCCAGCCCCGACACCCGCCAACACCCGCTGACGCGCCCT
GACGGGCTTGTCTGCTCCCGGCATCCGCTTACAGACAAGCTGTGACCGTCTCCGGGAGCTGCATGTGTCA
GAGGTTTTCACCGTCATCACCGAAACGCGCGAGACGAAAGGGCCTCGTGATACGCCTATTTTTATAGGTT
AATGTCATGATAATAATGGTTTCTTAGACGTCAGGTGGCACTTTTCGGGGAAATGTGCGCGGAACCCCTA
TTTGTTTATTTTTCTAAATACATTCAAATATGTATCCGCTCATGAGACAATAACCCTGATAAATGCTTCA
ATAATATTGAAAAAGGAAGAGTATGAGTATTCAACATTTCCGTGTCGCCCTTATTCCCTTTTTTGCGGCA
TTTTGCCTTCCTGTTTTTGCTCACCCAGAAACGCTGGTGAAAGTAAAAGATGCTGAAGATCAGTTGGGTG
CACGAGTGGGTTACATCGAACTGGATCTCAACAGCGGTAAGATCCTTGAGAGTTTTCGCCCCGAAGAACG
TTTTCCAATGATGAGCACTTTTAAAGTTCTGCTATGTGGCGCGGTATTATCCCGTATTGACGCCGGGCAA
GAGCAACTCGGTCGCCGCATACACTATTCTCAGAATGACTTGGTTGAGTACTCACCAGTCACAGAAAAGC
ATCTTACGGATGGCATGACAGTAAGAGAATTATGCAGTGCTGCCATAACCATGAGTGATAACACTGCGGC
CAACTTACTTCTGACAACGATCGGAGGACCGAAGGAGCTAACCGCTTTTTTGCACAACATGGGGGATCAT
GTAACTCGCCTTGATCGTTGGGAACCGGAGCTGAATGAAGCCATACCAAACGACGAGCGTGACACCACGA
TGCCTGTAGCAATGGCAACAACGTTGCGCAAACTATTAACTGGCGAACTACTTACTCTAGCTTCCCGGCA
ACAATTAATAGACTGGATGGAGGCGGATAAAGTTGCAGGACCACTTCTGCGCTCGGCCCTTCCGGCTGGC
TGGTTTATTGCTGATAAATCTGGAGCCGGTGAGCGTGGGTCTCGCGGTATCATTGCAGCACTGGGGCCAG
ATGGTAAGCCCTCCCGTATCGTAGTTATCTACACGACGGGGAGTCAGGCAACTATGGATGAACGAAATAG
ACAGATCGCTGAGATAGGTGCCTCACTGATTAAGCATTGGTAACTGTCAGACCAAGTTTACTCATATATA
CTTTAGATTGATTTAAAACTTCATTTTTAATTTAAAAGGATCTAGGTGAAGATCCTTTTTGATAATCTCA
TGACCAAAATCCCTTAACGTGAGTTTTCGTTCCACTGAGCGTCAGACCCCGTAGAAAAGATCAAAGGATC
TTC
Features (pLannotate 1.2.2; 21 found; start..end, strand, type, name):
      1..589     +  rep_origin     ori: high-copy-number ColE1/pMB1/pBR322/pUC origin of replication
    772..864     +  CDS            lacI (fragment): lac repressor; lacI; The lac repressor binds to the lac operator to inhibit transcription in E. coli. This inhibition can be relieved by adding lactose or isopropyl-β-D-thiogalactopyranoside (IPTG).
    877..898     +  protein_bind   CAP binding site: CAP binding activates transcription in the presence of cAMP. E. coli catabolite activator protein
    913..943     +  promoter       lac promoter: promoter for the E. coli lac operon
    951..967     +  protein_bind   lac operator: The lac repressor binds to the lac operator to inhibit transcription in E. coli. This inhibition can be relieved by adding lactose or isopropyl-β-D-thiogalactopyranoside (IPTG). lac repressor encoded by lacI
   1007..1147    -  repeat_region  AAV2 ITR: inverted terminal repeat of adeno-associated virus serotype 2 inverted
   1162..1230    +  CDS            large T antigen (fragment): large T antigen from SV40 (simian virus 40)
   1253..1374    +  polyA_signal   SV40 poly(A) signal: SV40 polyadenylation signal
   1390..1978    -  misc_feature   WPRE: woodchuck hepatitis virus posttranscriptional regulatory element
   2061..2108    +  protein_bind   FRT: FLP-mediated recombination occurs in the 8-bp core sequence TCTAGAAA (Turan and Bode, 2011). FLP recombinase from the Saccharomyces cerevisiae 2μ plasmid
   2109..2216    +  misc_feature   MCS: pBluescript multiple cloning site
   2293..2340    -  protein_bind   FRT: FLP-mediated recombination occurs in the 8-bp core sequence TCTAGAAA (Turan and Bode, 2011). FLP recombinase from the Saccharomyces cerevisiae 2μ plasmid
   2347..2794    -  promoter       hSyn promoter: human synapsin I promoter; confers neuron-specific expression (Kügler et al., 2003)
   2822..2962    +  repeat_region  AAV2 ITR: inverted terminal repeat of adeno-associated virus serotype 2 inverted
   2971..3125    +  CDS            lacZα (fragment): LacZα fragment of β-galactosidase; lacZ fragment
   3131..3182    -  misc_feature   bom (fragment): basis of mobility region from pBR322
   3201..3581    +  rep_origin     M13 ori (sequence partly withheld): M13 bacteriophage origin of replication; arrow indicates direction of (+) strand synthesis
   3657..3706    -  misc_feature   bom (fragment): basis of mobility region from pBR322
   3808..3843    -  CDS            rop (fragment): Rop protein, which maintains plasmids at low copy number; rop
   3938..4042    +  promoter       AmpR promoter: bla
   4043..4903    +  CDS            AmpR: β-lactamase; bla; confers resistance to ampicillin, carbenicillin, and related antibiotics
