[The description below was written by a language model from this plasmid's Addgene catalogue record and pLannotate feature annotations shown in this document.]
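Description:
Syn-FRT-MCSrev-WPRE-SV40 - GCH12.1 is an empty adeno-associated virus (AAV) cloning vector on a pAAV backbone, about 5.1 kb, designed for building transgenes whose expression depends on Flp recombinase and is driven by the human synapsin I promoter. It is maintained in E. coli as a high-copy plasmid through a ColE1/pUC-type origin and selected with ampicillin via the β-lactamase gene. An M13 phage origin and scattered fragments of lac, rop and bom sequences are also annotated; these appear to be backbone remnants rather than functional parts. The recombination-deficient propagation strain listed fits the usual need to keep the AAV inverted terminal repeats intact.

The expression cassette lies between two AAV2 ITRs, which are the cis elements required for replication and packaging of the recombinant genome into AAV particles. On the annotated sequence the cassette runs on the reverse strand: the neuron-specific hSyn promoter is followed by an FRT site, a pBluescript-derived multiple cloning site, a second FRT site in the opposite orientation, then WPRE and an SV40 polyadenylation region. No insert is present. As the "MCSrev" name suggests, a coding sequence is meant to be cloned in antisense orientation relative to the promoter, so that it stays silent until Flp inverts the segment between the oppositely oriented FRT sites into the sense orientation. The feature table shows only a single FRT pair, so whether additional variant FRT sites lock the inversion cannot be determined from the record. WPRE boosts transcript stability and expression. The vector is suited to intersectional, Flp-dependent transgene expression in neurons.
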