Addgene plasmid #241333: Syn-FRT-MCSrev-WPRE-SV40 - GCH12.1
Purpose: (Empty Backbone) AAV cloning vector for Flp dependent expression under the Syn promoter.
Depositing lab: Kimberly Ritola. Depositing organization: University of North Carolina at Chapel Hill.
Backbone
  Vector backbone: pAAV
  Vector type: AAV ; Cloning Vector
Growth in bacteria
  Bacterial resistance: Ampicillin, 100 μg/mL
  Growth temperature: 37°C
  Growth strain: NEB Stable
  Copy number: High Copy
Gene/Insert
  Gene/Insert name: None
Terms and licenses: Academic/Nonprofit Terms; Industry Terms: Not Available to Industry
How to cite: Syn-FRT-MCSrev-WPRE-SV40 - GCH12.1 was a gift from Kimberly Ritola (Addgene plasmid # 241333 ; http://n2t.net/addgene:241333 ; RRID:Addgene_241333)
